>Addgene plasmid #29611 | pcDNA 3.2-FUS-1-373aa-V5 | addgene partial sequence | sequence record 35053 | 29611 with CMV-F
CGGGGTTTAGCGACTCTCTGGCTACTGAGAACCCACTGCTTACTGGCTTATCGAAATTAATACGACTCAC
TATAGGGAGACCCAAGCTGGCTAGTTAAGCTATCAACAAGTTTGTACAAAAAAGCAGGCTTCGAAGGAGA
TAACAAAATGGCCTCAAACGATTATACCCAACAAGCAACCCAAAGCTATGGGGCCTACCCCACCCAGCCC
GGGCAGGGCTATTCCCAGCAGAGCAGTCAGCCCTACGGACAGCAGAGTTACAGTGGTTATAGCCAGTCCA
CGGACACTTCAGGCTATGGCCAGAGCAGCTATTCTTCTTATGGCCAGAGCCAGAACACAGGCTATGGAAC
TCAGTCAACTCCCCAGGGATATGGCTCGACTGGCGGCTATGGCAGTAGCCAGAGCTCCCAATCGTCTTAC
GGGCAGCAGTCCTCCTATCCTGGCTATGGCCAGCAGCCAGCTCCCAGCAGCACCTCGGGAAGTTACGGTA
GCAGTTCTCAGAGCAGCAGCTATGGGCAGCCCCAGAGTGGGAGCTACAGCCAGCAGCNTAGCTATGGTGG
ACAGCAGCAAAGCTATGGACAGCAGCAAAGCTATAATCCCCCTCAGGGCTATGGACAGCAGAACCAGTAC
AACAGCAGCAGTGGTGGTGGAGGTGGAGGTGGAGGTGGAGGTAACTATGGCCAAGATCAATCCTCCATGA
GTAGTGGTGGTGGCAGTGGTGGCGGTTATGGCAATCAAGACCAGAGTGGTGGAGGTGGCAGCGGTGGCTA
TGGACAGCAGGACCGTGGAGGCCGCGGCAGGGGTGGCAGTGGTGGCGGCGGCGGCGGCGGCGGTGGTGGT
TACAACCGCAGCAGTGGTGGCTATGAACCCAGAGGTCGTG
