>Addgene plasmid #29611 | pcDNA 3.2-FUS-1-373aa-V5 | addgene partial sequence | sequence record 35054 | 29611 with V5-Rev
CTCTAGATCAACCACTTTGTACAAGAAAGCTGGGTCGTCTGCCCGGCGAGTAGCAAATGAGACCTTGATA
GGATTTCCGGAGAATTCTTTACCATCAAACCAGTCAATAGCTGCTTTAGCTGAAGGTGGGTCATCAAAAG
AGACCGTTGCCTCTCCCTTCAGCTTGCCAGTTTCCCTGTCTGTGTACAAATTAATCATGGGCTGTCCCGT
TTTCTTGTTTGTCTTAATAATACCAATCTGCTTGAAGTAATCAGCCACAGACTCAATTGTAACATTCTCA
CCCAGGCCTTGCACAAAGATGGTGTTGTTGTCTGAATTATCCTGTTCGGAGTCATGACGTGATCCTTGGT
CCCGAGGGCCACCAAATTTATTGAAGCCACCACGGTCACTTCCGCCCATGCCACCTCTGCCTCCACGGCC
ACCTCCACGACCTCTGGGTTCATAGCCACCACTGCTGCGGTTGTAACCACCACCGCCGCCGCCGCCGCCG
CCACCACTGCCACCCCTGCCGCGGCCTCCACGGTCCTGCTGTCCATAGCCACCGCTGCCACCTCCACCAC
TCTGGTCTTGATTGCCATAACCGCCACCACTGCCACCACCACTACTCATGGAGGATTGATCTTGGCCATA
GTTACCTCCACCTCCACCTCCACCTCCACCACCACTGCTGCTGTTGTACTGGTTCTGCTGTCCATAGCCC
TGAGGGGGATTATAGCTTTGCTGCTGTCCATAGCTTTGCTGCTGTCCACCATAGCTAGGCTGCTGGCTGT
AGCTCCCACTCTGGGGCTGCCCATAGCTGCTGCTCTGAGAACTGCTACCGTAACTTCCCGAGGTGCTGCT
GGGAGCTGGCTGCTGGCCATAGCC
