[The description below was written by a language model from this plasmid's Addgene catalogue record.]
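Description:
pcDNA 3.2-FUS-1-373aa-V5 is a mammalian expression plasmid built on the pcDNA3.2/V5-DEST Gateway destination backbone (7,711 bp without insert). It is propagated in E. coli as a high-copy plasmid under ampicillin selection, and it carries a neomycin resistance marker so that transfected mammalian cells can be selected with G418. The insert was introduced by Gateway recombination cloning, which replaces the destination cassette of the backbone with the gene of interest from an entry clone. The record does not list the promoter or other regulatory elements and no feature table is provided. Vectors of the pcDNA3 family generally use the CMV immediate-early promoter for strong constitutive expression, but this is not stated here.

The payload is a 1,119 bp fragment of human FUS (also known as TLS, fused in sarcoma or translocated in liposarcoma) encoding amino acids 1–373, a C-terminally truncated form of the protein. It is fused at its C terminus to a V5 epitope tag, which allows detection of the truncated protein with anti-V5 antibodies by immunoblotting or immunofluorescence without relying on FUS-specific reagents. FUS is an RNA-binding protein linked to amyotrophic lateral sclerosis, and the associated publication concerns the molecular determinants and genetic modifiers of FUS aggregation and toxicity. This construct therefore appears to be a domain-deletion variant for expressing a defined N-terminal portion of FUS in mammalian cells, suited to asking which regions of the protein contribute to its localization, aggregation or toxicity. The record does not specify the individual experiments in which it was used.
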