Addgene plasmid #29611: pcDNA 3.2-FUS-1-373aa-V5
Depositing lab: Aaron Gitler. Depositing organization: University of Pennsylvania. Publication: Molecular determinants and genetic modifiers of aggregation and toxicity for the ALS disease protein FUS/TLS. Sun Z, Diaz Z, Fang X, Hart MP, Chesi A, Shorter J, Gitler AD. PLoS Biol. 2011 Apr;9(4):e1000614. doi: 10.1371/journal.pbio.1000614. Epub 2011 Apr 26. PubMed 21541367.
Backbone
  Vector backbone: pcDNA3.2/V5-DEST
  Backbone size w/o insert (bp): 7711
  Vector type: Mammalian Expression
  Selectable markers: Neomycin (select with G418)
Growth in bacteria
  Bacterial resistance: Ampicillin, 100 μg/mL
  Growth temperature: 37°C
  Growth strain: DH5alpha
  Copy number: High Copy
Gene/Insert
  Gene/Insert name: FUS-1-373aa (alt names: TLS; fused in sarcoma; translocated in liposarcoma)
  Species: H. sapiens (human)
  Insert size (bp): 1119
  Mutation: Contains FUS aa# 1-373
  Entrez Gene: FUS (a.k.a. ALS6, ETM4, FUS1, HNRNPP2, POMP75, TLS, altFUS)
  Tag / fusion protein: V5 (C terminal on insert)
  Cloning method: Gateway Cloning
  Sequencing primers: 5′ n/a
Terms and licenses: Academic/Nonprofit Terms; Industry Terms: Not Available to Industry
How to cite: pcDNA 3.2-FUS-1-373aa-V5 was a gift from Aaron Gitler (Addgene plasmid # 29611 ; http://n2t.net/addgene:29611 ; RRID:Addgene_29611)
